Addgene plasmid #159762: pCVD208
Purpose: Expression vector for wild-type Fc-fused ACE2(740)
Depositing lab: Jim Wells. Depositing organization: University of California, San Francisco (UCSF). Publication: Engineered ACE2 receptor traps potently neutralize SARS-CoV-2. Glasgow A, Glasgow J, Limonta D, Solomon P, Lui I, Zhang Y, Nix MA, Rettko NJ, Zha S, Yamin R, Kao K, Rosenberg OS, Ravetch JV, Wiita AP, Leung KK, Lim SA, Zhou XX, Hobman TC, Kortemme T, Wells JA. Proc Natl Acad Sci U S A. 2020 Nov 10;117(45):28046-28055. doi: 10.1073/pnas.2016093117. Epub 2020 Oct 22. PubMed 33093202.
Backbone
  Vector backbone: pFUSE
  Vector type: Mammalian Expression
Growth in bacteria
  Bacterial resistance: Bleocin (Zeocin), 50 μg/mL
  Growth temperature: 37°C
  Growth strain: DH5alpha
  Copy number: High Copy
Gene/Insert
  Gene/Insert name: ACE2
  Species: H. sapiens (human)
  Entrez Gene: ACE2 (a.k.a. ACEH)
  Cloning method: Gibson Cloning
Terms and licenses: Academic/Nonprofit Terms; Industry Terms: Not Available to Industry
Depositor comments: Please visit https://doi.org/10.1101/2020.07.31.231746 for bioRxiv preprint.
How to cite: pCVD208 was a gift from Jim Wells (Addgene plasmid # 159762 ; http://n2t.net/addgene:159762 ; RRID:Addgene_159762)
