[The description below was written by a language model from this plasmid's Addgene catalogue record and pLannotate feature annotations shown in this document.]
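Description:
pCVD208 is a mammalian expression plasmid built on the pFUSE backbone for producing a secreted, Fc-fused form of the wild-type human ACE2 ectodomain, designated ACE2(740) in the record (presumably indicating that the construct extends to about residue 740). It is maintained in E. coli through a high-copy ColE1/pUC-type origin and selected with Zeocin. The Sh ble resistance gene sits behind a tandem CMV enhancer/promoter and bacterial EM7 promoter, so the same marker can function in both bacterial and mammalian cells, and it is terminated by a human β-globin polyadenylation signal.

The main expression cassette uses the composite promoter typical of pFUSE vectors, an EF-1α core promoter joined to the HTLV-1 5′ LTR fragment, to drive a single open reading frame. This frame consists of a large fragment of human ACE2, a TEV protease cleavage site, the human IgG1 heavy-chain constant (Fc) region and a C-terminal AviTag. The short "KA2" hit just upstream of ACE2 is probably a spurious annotation in the leader region, and the record does not name the signal peptide. The SV40 poly(A) signal that follows this cassette is annotated on the opposite strand.

A second, separate cassette places E. coli biotin ligase BirA under the CMV enhancer/promoter with a bGH polyadenylation signal. Co-expression from the same plasmid should allow site-specific enzymatic biotinylation of the AviTag in the producing cells. Transcriptional pause sites and a synthetic poly(A) signal help insulate the units from one another.

The Fc fusion dimerises ACE2 and aids purification, and the TEV site allows the Fc and tag to be removed. The plasmid supplies the wild-type reference protein for work on engineered ACE2 receptor traps that neutralise SARS-CoV-2.
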