Features (pLannotate 1.2.2; 24 found; start..end, strand, type, name):
     69..372     +  enhancer       CMV enhancer: human cytomegalovirus immediate early enhancer
    373..576     +  promoter       CMV promoter: human cytomegalovirus (CMV) immediate early promoter
    572..605     +  LTR            5' LTR (truncated) (fragment): truncated 5' long terminal repeat (LTR) from HIV-1
    621..639     +  promoter       T7 promoter: promoter for bacteriophage T7 RNA polymerase
    672..1634    +  CDS            birA: BIRA_ECOLI - Also known as bioR, dhbB. Experimental evidence at protein level: Swiss-Prot protein existence level 1. Acts both as a biotin--[acetyl-CoA-carboxylase] ligase and a biotin-operon repressor. In the presence of ATP, BirA activates biotin to form the BirA-biotinyl-5'-adenylate (BirA-bio-5'-AMP or holoBirA) complex. HoloBirA can either transfer the biotinyl moiety to the biotin carboxyl carrier protein (BCCP) subunit of acetyl-CoA carboxylase, or bind to the biotin operator site and inhibit transcription of the operon. From Escherichia coli (strain K12).
   1748..1972    +  polyA_signal   bGH poly(A) signal: bovine growth hormone polyadenylation signal
   1985..2014    +  misc_feature   pause site (fragment): RNA polymerase II transcriptional pause signal from the human α2 globin gene
   2051..2262    +  promoter       EF-1α core promoter: core promoter for human elongation factor EF-1α
   2275..2543    +  LTR            5' LTR (truncated): truncated 5' long terminal repeat (LTR) from human T-cell leukemia virus (HTLV) type 1
   2604..2620    +  CDS            KA2 (fragment): first 150 residues of the mouse kainate receptor subunit 2 mediates targeting to the neuronal soma (Shemesh et al., 2017)
   2635..4824    +  CDS            ACE2 (fragment): ACE2_HUMAN - Experimental evidence at protein level: Swiss-Prot protein existence level 1. [Isoform 2]: (Microbial infection) Non-functional as a receptor for human coronavirus SARS-CoV-2. From Homo sapiens (Human).
   4850..4866    +  CDS            TEV site (fragment): tobacco etch virus (TEV) protease recognition and cleavage site
   4891..5586    +  CDS            IGHG1 (fragment): IGHG1_HUMAN - Experimental evidence at protein level: Swiss-Prot protein existence level 1. Constant region of immunoglobulin heavy chains. Immunoglobulins, also known as antibodies, are membrane-bound or secreted glycoproteins produced by B lymphocytes. In the recognition phase of humoral immunity, the membrane-bound immunoglobulins serve as receptors which, upon binding of a specific antigen, trigger the clonal expansion and differentiation of B lymphocytes into immunoglobulins- secreting plasma cells. Secreted immunoglobulins mediate the effector phase of humoral immunity, which results in
   5602..5646    +  CDS            AviTag™: peptide tag that allows for enzymatic biotinylation
   5682..5803    -  polyA_signal   SV40 poly(A) signal: SV40 polyadenylation signal
   5826..5897    -  CDS            large T antigen (fragment): large T antigen from SV40 (simian virus 40)
   5907..6301    -  polyA_signal   β-globin poly(A): human β-globin polyadenylation signal
   6318..6689    -  CDS            ble: BLE_STRHI - Experimental evidence at protein level: Swiss-Prot protein existence level 1. Binding protein with a strong affinity to the bleomycin family of antibiotics. From Streptoalloteichus hindustanus.
   6751..6794    -  promoter       EM7 promoter (fragment): synthetic bacterial promoter&nbsp
   7181..7280    -  promoter       CMV promoter (fragment): human cytomegalovirus (CMV) immediate early promoter
   7282..7585    -  enhancer       CMV enhancer: human cytomegalovirus immediate early enhancer
   7665..8253    -  rep_origin     ori: high-copy-number ColE1/pMB1/pBR322/pUC origin of replication
   8361..8409    +  polyA_signal   poly(A) signal: synthetic polyadenylation signal
   8420..22      +  misc_feature   pause site (fragment) (across the origin): RNA polymerase II transcriptional pause signal from the human α2 globin gene
>Addgene plasmid #159762 | pCVD208 | addgene full sequence | sequence record 314497 | Addgene NGS Result
AGCAAAATAGGCTGTCCCCAGTAATCAATTACGGGGTCATTAGTTCATAGCCCATATATGGAGTTCCGCG
TTACATAACTTACGGTAAATGGCCCGCCTGGCTGACCGCCCAACGACCCCCGCCCATTGACGTCAATAAT
GACGTATGTTCCCATAGTAACGCCAATAGGGACTTTCCATTGACGTCAATGGGTGGAGTATTTACGGTAA
ACTGCCCACTTGGCAGTACATCAAGTGTATCATATGCCAAGTACGCCCCCTATTGACGTCAATGACGGTA
AATGGCCCGCCTGGCATTATGCCCAGTACATGACCTTATGGGACTTTCCTACTTGGCAGTACATCTACGT
ATTAGTCATCGCTATTACCATGGTGATGCGGTTTTGGCAGTACATCAATGGGCGTGGATAGCGGTTTGAC
TCACGGGGATTTCCAAGTCTCCACCCCATTGACGTCAATGGGAGTTTGTTTTGGCACCAAAATCAACGGG
ACTTTCCAAAATGTCGTAACAACTCCGCCCCATTGACGCAAATGGGCGGTAGGCGTGTACGGTGGGAGGT
CTATATAAGCAGAGCTCTCTGGCTAACTAGAGAACCCACTGCTTACTGGCTTATCGAAATTAATACGACT
CACTATAGGGAGACCCAAGCTGGCTAGTTAAGCTTGCCACCATGAAGGATAACACCGTGCCACTGAAATT
GATTGCCCTGTTAGCGAACGGTGAATTTCACTCTGGCGAGCAGTTGGGTGAAACGCTGGGAATGAGCCGG
GCGGCTATTAATAAACACATTCAGACACTGCGTGACTGGGGCGTTGATGTCTTTACCGTTCCGGGTAAAG
GATACAGCCTGCCTGAGCCTATCCAGTTACTTAATGCTAAACAGATATTGGGTCAGCTGGATGGCGGTAG
TGTAGCCGTGCTGCCAGTGATTGACTCCACGAATCAGTACCTTCTTGATCGTATCGGAGAGCTTAAATCG
GGCGATGCTTGCATTGCAGAATACCAGCAGGCTGGCCGTGGTCGCCGGGGTCGGAAATGGTTTTCGCCTT
TTGGCGCAAACTTATATTTGTCGATGTTCTGGCGTCTGGAACAAGGCCCGGCGGCGGCGATTGGTTTAAG
TCTGGTTATCGGTATCGTGATGGCGGAAGTATTACGCAAGCTGGGTGCAGATAAAGTTCGTGTTAAATGG
CCTAATGACCTCTATCTGCAGGATCGCAAGCTGGCAGGCATTCTGGTGGAGCTGACTGGCAAAACTGGCG
ATGCGGCGCAAATAGTCATTGGAGCCGGGATCAACATGGCAATGCGCCGTGTTGAAGAGAGTGTCGTTAA
TCAGGGGTGGATCACGCTGCAGGAAGCGGGGATCAATCTCGATCGTAATACGTTGGCGGCCATGCTAATA
CGTGAATTACGTGCTGCGTTGGAACTCTTCGAACAAGAAGGATTGGCACCTTATCTGTCGCGCTGGGAAA
AGCTGGATAATTTTATTAATCGCCCAGTGAAACTTATCATTGGTGATAAAGAAATATTTGGCATTTCACG
CGGAATAGACAAACAGGGGGCTTTATTACTTGAGCAGGATGGAATAATAAAACCCTGGATGGGCGGTGAA
ATATCCCTGCGTAGTGCAGAAAAATAATCTAGAGGGCCCGCGGTTCGAACAAAAACTCATCTCAGAAGAG
GATCTGAATATGCATACCGGTCATCATCACCATCACCATTGAGTTTAAACCCGCTGATCAGCCTCGACTG
TGCCTTCTAGTTGCCAGCCATCTGTTGTTTGCCCCTCCCCCGTGCCTTCCTTGACCCTGGAAGGTGCCAC
TCCCACTGTCCTTTCCTAATAAAATGAGGAAATTGCATCGCATTGTCTGAGTAGGTGTCATTCTATTCTG
GGGGGTGGGGTGGGGCAGGACAGCAAGGGGGAGGATTGGGAAGACAATAGCAGGCATGCTGGGGATGCGG
TGGGCTCTATGGCTTCTGAGGCGGGTGCAAGTGCAGGTGCCAGAACATTTCTCTATCGAAGGATCTGCGA
TCGCTCCGGTGCCCGTCAGTGGGCAGAGCGCACATCGCCAACAGTCCCCGAGAAGTTGGGGGGAGGGGTC
GGCAATTGAACGGGTGCCTAGAGAAGGTGGCGCGGGGTAAACTGGGAAAGTGATGTCGTGTACTGGCTCC
GCCTTTTTCCCGAGGGTGGGGGAGAACCGTATATAAGTGCAGTAGTCGCCGTGAACGTTCTTTTTCGCAA
CGGGTTTGCCGCCAGAACACAGCTGAAGCTTCGAGGGGCTCGCATCTCTCCTTCACGCGCCCGCCGCCCT
ACCTGAGGCCGCCATCCACGCCGGTTGAGTCGCGTTCTGCCGCCTCCCGCCTGTGGTGCCTCCTGAACTG
CGTCCGCCGTCTAGGTAAGTTTAAAGCTCAGGTCGAGACCGGGCCTTTGTCCGGCGCTCCCTTGGAGCCT
ACCTAGACTCAGCCGGCTCTCCACGCTTTGCCTGACCCTGCTTGCTCAACTCTACGTCTTTGTTTCGTTT
TCTGTTCTGCGCCGTTACAGATCCAAGCTGTGACCGGCGCCTACCTGAGATCACCGGCGAAGGAGGGCCA
CCATGCGAATGCAGCTGCTGCTGCTGATTGCGCTGAGCCTGGCGCTGGTGACCAACAGCACTAGTCAATC
TACCATCGAAGAGCAGGCCAAAACATTCCTCGACAAGTTTAATCACGAGGCTGAAGACCTTTTCTACCAA
TCAAGTCTGGCTAGCTGGAATTACAATACAAACATTACAGAGGAGAACGTACAAAACATGAATAACGCAG
GGGACAAGTGGAGCGCATTCCTTAAGGAACAAAGTACCCTTGCGCAAATGTATCCGCTGCAAGAGATTCA
AAACCTGACGGTTAAGCTGCAACTTCAGGCCCTCCAACAAAATGGAAGTTCAGTCTTGTCAGAAGACAAA
AGCAAGCGACTGAACACCATCCTTAACACCATGTCAACCATATATTCAACAGGTAAAGTTTGCAATCCGG
ATAACCCCCAAGAATGTTTGCTTCTTGAACCCGGTCTCAACGAAATTATGGCCAACAGTCTTGATTACAA
CGAGCGATTGTGGGCATGGGAAAGTTGGAGGAGTGAGGTAGGCAAACAGTTGAGACCTCTTTATGAAGAG
TACGTTGTCCTTAAAAATGAAATGGCTCGCGCGAATCATTATGAAGACTATGGTGACTACTGGAGGGGGG
ATTATGAGGTGAACGGGGTGGACGGATACGATTACTCTAGGGGCCAGCTGATAGAGGATGTCGAGCACAC
CTTTGAGGAGATTAAGCCGTTGTACGAACATTTGCACGCCTATGTCAGGGCTAAGCTCATGAACGCTTAT
CCGAGTTATATCTCCCCGATAGGATGCTTGCCTGCTCACTTGTTGGGCGATATGTGGGGACGCTTTTGGA
CCAACTTGTATTCCCTTACGGTACCGTTCGGCCAGAAACCAAATATCGACGTGACAGACGCAATGGTGGA
TCAAGCATGGGATGCGCAACGAATCTTCAAGGAGGCAGAAAAATTTTTCGTTTCAGTTGGACTCCCAAAC
ATGACGCAGGGTTTCTGGGAGAACTCAATGTTGACAGATCCAGGTAATGTGCAGAAAGCGGTTTGCCACC
CTACTGCATGGGATCTTGGTAAAGGGGACTTCCGCATACTCATGTGTACGAAAGTAACTATGGACGACTT
TCTTACTGCGCACCACGAGATGGGGCACATACAATACGATATGGCGTACGCAGCTCAACCTTTCCTTCTG
CGGAACGGGGCGAATGAAGGATTTCACGAGGCAGTGGGTGAGATTATGTCCCTGTCAGCTGCCACTCCGA
AACATCTGAAAAGCATCGGCCTGTTGAGCCCAGACTTCCAAGAAGATAATGAGACCGAAATAAACTTCCT
TCTGAAGCAAGCACTGACTATTGTAGGTACCTTGCCCTTTACATACATGCTGGAGAAGTGGAGGTGGATG
GTATTTAAGGGGGAGATACCGAAAGATCAATGGATGAAAAAGTGGTGGGAAATGAAAAGGGAGATCGTTG
GCGTAGTTGAACCAGTACCGCATGATGAGACGTACTGCGATCCGGCTAGTCTGTTCCATGTCTCTAATGA
TTACTCTTTCATCCGCTACTACACCCGCACGCTGTATCAATTCCAGTTCCAAGAAGCTCTCTGTCAGGCT
GCCAAGCACGAAGGACCGCTGCACAAATGCGACATTAGCAATTCTACAGAGGCGGGTCAGAAGTTGTTCA
ATATGCTTAGACTGGGGAAGAGCGAACCGTGGACGCTCGCTTTGGAGAACGTTGTTGGAGCTAAGAATAT
GAACGTCAGGCCCTTGCTGAATTACTTTGAACCTCTGTTTACGTGGTTGAAAGACCAAAATAAAAACTCC
TTTGTTGGGTGGAGTACTGACTGGTCCCCCTATGCGGACCAAAGCATCAAAGTGAGGATAAGCCTAAAAT
CAGCTCTTGGAGATAAAGCATATGAATGGAACGACAATGAAATGTACCTGTTCCGATCATCTGTTGCATA
TGCTATGAGGCAGTACTTTTTAAAAGTAAAAAATCAGATGATTCTTTTTGGGGAGGAGGATGTGCGAGTG
GCTAATTTGAAACCAAGAATCTCCTTTAATTTCTTTGTCACTGCACCTAAAAATGTGTCTGATATCATTC
CTAGAACTGAAGTTGAAAAGGCCATCAGGATGTCCCGGAGCCGTATCAATGATGCTTTCCGTCTGAATGA
CAACAGCCTAGAGTTTCTGGGGATACAGCCAACACTTGGACCTCCTAACCAGCCCCCTGTTTCCACTAGT
TCTGGTGGTGGTGGTGAGAATCTGTACTTTCAGAGCTCGGGCGGAGGATCGGGTGGAGGCGAGCCCAAAT
CTTGTGACAAAACTCACACATGCCCTCCATGCCCAGCGCCAGAATTGCTGGGCGGACCCAGCGTGTTCCT
GTTCCCACCTAAACCTAAAGACACCCTGATGATCAGCCGAACCCCTGAGGTGACCTGCGTGGTGGTGGAC
GTGAGCCACGAGGACCCCGAGGTGAAGTTCAACTGGTATGTGGACGGCGTGGAGGTCCACAATGCCAAAA
CGAAGCCCAGGGAGGAGCAGTACAACAGCACCTACAGGGTAGTGAGCGTCTTGACCGTGCTGCACCAGGA
CTGGCTGAACGGCAAGGAATACAAATGCAAGGTCAGCAATAAGGCTCTGCCGGCTCCTATCGAGAAGACA
ATCAGCAAGGCAAAGGGCCAGCCACGCGAACCGCAGGTGTATACTCTGCCCCCCAGCCGGGACGAGCTGA
CCAAGAACCAGGTGTCCCTGACCTGTCTGGTGAAAGGCTTCTACCCCAGCGACATCGCTGTGGAGTGGGA
GAGTAACGGGCAGCCCGAGAACAACTACAAGACCACGCCTCCTGTGCTGGACAGCGACGGCAGCTTCTTC
CTGTATAGCAAGCTCACCGTGGACAAGAGCAGGTGGCAACAGGGCAACGTGTTCAGCTGCTCTGTGATGC
ACGAGGCCCTGCACAACCATTACACCCAGAAGAGTCTCAGTCTGAGCCCGGGAAAGGGTGGAGGCGGATC
CGGCCTGAACGACATCTTCGAGGCTCAGAAAATCGAATGGCACGAAGGCTAATCCCAGTGTCGCTAGCTG
GCCAGACATGATAAGATACATTGATGAGTTTGGACAAACCACAACTAGAATGCAGTGAAAAAAATGCTTT
ATTTGTGAAATTTGTGATGCTATTGCTTTATTTGTAACCATTATAAGCTGCAATAAACAAGTTAACAACA
ACAATTGCATTCATTTTATGTTTCAGGTTCAGGGGGAGGTGTGGGAGGTTTTTTAAAGCAAGTAAAACCT
CTACAAATGTGGTATGGAATTAATTCTAAAATACAGCATAGCAAAACTTTAACCTCCAAATCAAGCCTCT
ACTTGAATCCTTTTCTGAGGGATGAATAAGGCATAGGCATCAGGGGCTGTTGCCAATGTGCATTAGCTGT
TTGCAGCCTCACCTTCTTTCATGGAGTTTAAGATATAGTGTATTTTCCCAAGGTTTGAACTAGCTCTTCA
TTTCTTTATGTTTTAAATGCACTGACCTCCCACATTCCCTTTTTAGTAAAATATTCAGAAATAATTTAAA
TACATCATTGCAATGAAAATAAATGTTTTTTATTAGGCAGAATCCAGATGCTCAAGGCCCTTCATAATAT
CCCCCAGTTTAGTAGTTGGACTTAGGGAACAAAGGAACCTTTAATAGAAATTGGACAGCAAGAAAGCGAG
CTTCTAGCTTATCCTCAGTCCTGCTCCTCTGCCACAAAGTGCACGCAGTTGCCGGCCGGGTCGCGCAGGG
CGAACTCCCGCCCCCACGGCTGCTCGCCGATCTCGGTCATGGCCGGCCCGGAGGCGTCCCGGAAGTTCGT
GGACACGACCTCCGACCACTCGGCGTACAGCTCGTCCAGGCCGCGCACCCACACCCAGGCCAGGGTGTTG
TCCGGCACCACCTGGTCCTGGACCGCGCTGATGAACAGGGTCACGTCGTCCCGGACCACACCGGCGAAGT
CGTCCTCCACGAAGTCCCGGGAGAACCCGAGCCGGTCGGTCCAGAACTCGACCGCTCCGGCGACGTCGCG
CGCGGTGAGCACCGGAACGGCACTGGTCAACTTGGCCATGATGGCTCCTCCTGTCAGGAGAGGAAAGAGA
AGAAGGTTAGTACAATTGCTATAGTGAGTTGTATTATACTATGCAGATATACTATGCCAATGATTAATTG
TCAAACTAGGGCTGCAGGGTTCATAGTGCCACTTTTCCTGCACTGCCCCATCTCCTGCCCACCCTTTCCC
AGGCATAGACAGTCAGTGACTTACCAAACTCACAGGAGGGAGAAGGCAGAAGCTTGAGACAGACCCGCGG
GACCGCCGAACTGCGAGGGGACGTGGCTAGGGCGGCTTCTTTTATGGTGCGCCGGCCCTCGGAGGCAGGG
CGCTCGGGGAGGCCTAGCGGCCAATCTGCGGTGGCAGGAGGCGGGGCCGAAGGCCGTGCCTGACCAATCC
GGAGCACATAGGAGTCTCAGCCCCCCGCCCCAAAGCAAGGGGAAGTCACGCGCCTGTAGCGCCAGCGTGT
TGTGAAATGGGGGCTTGGGGGGGTTGGGGCCCTGATTAGTCAAAACAAACTCCCATTGACGTCAATGGGG
TGGAGACTTGGAAATCCCCGTGAGTCAAACCGCTATCCACGCCCATTGATGTACTGCCAAAACCGCATCA
TCATGGTAATAGCGATGACTAATACGTAGATGTACTGCCAAGTAGGAAAGTCCCATAAGGTCATGTACTG
GGCATAATGCCAGGCGGGCCATTTACCGTCATTGACGTCAATAGGGGGCGTACTTGGCATATGATACACT
TGATGTACTGCCAAGTGGGCAGTTTACCGTAAATACTCCACCCATTGACGTCAATGGAAAGTCCCTATTG
GCGTTACTATGGGAACATACGTCATTATTGACGTCAATGGGCGGGGGTCGTTGGGCGGTCAGCCAGGCGG
GCCATTTACCGTAAGTTATGTAACGCCTGCAGGTTAATTAAGAACATGTGAGCAAAAGGCCAGCAAAAGG
CCAGGAACCGTAAAAAGGCCGCGTTGCTGGCGTTTTTCCATAGGCTCCGCCCCCCTGACGAGCATCACAA
AAATCGACGCTCAAGTCAGAGGTGGCGAAACCCGACAGGACTATAAAGATACCAGGCGTTTCCCCCTGGA
AGCTCCCTCGTGCGCTCTCCTGTTCCGACCCTGCCGCTTACCGGATACCTGTCCGCCTTTCTCCCTTCGG
GAAGCGTGGCGCTTTCTCATAGCTCACGCTGTAGGTATCTCAGTTCGGTGTAGGTCGTTCGCTCCAAGCT
GGGCTGTGTGCACGAACCCCCCGTTCAGCCCGACCGCTGCGCCTTATCCGGTAACTATCGTCTTGAGTCC
AACCCGGTAAGACACGACTTATCGCCACTGGCAGCAGCCACTGGTAACAGGATTAGCAGAGCGAGGTATG
TAGGCGGTGCTACAGAGTTCTTGAAGTGGTGGCCTAACTACGGCTACACTAGAAGAACAGTATTTGGTAT
CTGCGCTCTGCTGAAGCCAGTTACCTTCGGAAAAAGAGTTGGTAGCTCTTGATCCGGCAAACAAACCACC
GCTGGTAGCGGTGGTTTTTTTGTTTGCAAGCAGCAGATTACGCGCAGAAAAAAAGGATCTCAAGAAGATC
CTTTGATCTTTTCTACGGGGTCTGACGCTCAGTGGAACGAAAACTCACGTTAAGGGATTTTGGTCATGGC
TAGTTAATTAACATTTAAATCAGCGGCCGCAATAAAATATCTTTATTTTCATTACATCTGTGTGTTGGTT
TTTTGTGTGAATCGTAACTAACATACGCTCTCCATCAAAACAAAACGAAACAAAACAAACT
